Addgene plasmid #163326: pMX-CAG-CD90.2-Cd247A_miR
Purpose: Retroviral vector for knockdown of murine CD247A (TCR zeta) and expression of a CD90.2 surface marker under control of the CAG promoter.
Depositing lab: Louis Ates & Teunis Geijtenbeek. Depositing organization: Academic Medical Center, University of Amsterdam. Publication: An optimized retroviral toolbox for overexpression and genetic perturbation of primary lymphocytes. van der Donk LEH, van der Spek J, van Duivenvoorde T, Ten Brink MS, Geijtenbeek TBH, Kuijl CP, van Heijst JWJ, Ates LS. Biol Open. 2022 Feb 15;11(2):bio059032. doi: 10.1242/bio.059032. Epub 2022 Mar 1. PubMed 35229875.
Backbone
  Vector backbone: pMX
  Vector type: Mammalian Expression, Retroviral, RNAi
Growth in bacteria
  Bacterial resistance: Ampicillin, 100 μg/mL
  Growth temperature: 37°C
  Growth strain: NEB Stable
  Copy number: High Copy
Gene/Insert
  Gene/Insert name: CD90.2 (alt name: Thy1b)
  gRNA/shRNA sequence: CCTCTTCATCTACGGAGTCAT
  Species: M. musculus (mouse)
  Entrez Gene: Thy1 (a.k.a. CD90, T25, Thy-1, Thy-1.2, Thy1.1, Thy1.2)
  Promoter: CAG
  Cloning method: Restriction Enzyme; 5′ cloning site Unknown (unknown if destroyed); 3′ cloning site Unknown (unknown if destroyed)
Terms and licenses: Academic/Nonprofit Terms; Industry Terms: Not Available to Industry
Depositor comments: Please visit https://www.biorxiv.org/content/10.1101/2021.01.08.425881v1 for bioRxiv preprint.
How to cite: pMX-CAG-CD90.2-Cd247A_miR was a gift from Louis Ates & Teunis Geijtenbeek (Addgene plasmid # 163326 ; http://n2t.net/addgene:163326 ; RRID:Addgene_163326)
