[The description below was written by a language model from this plasmid's Addgene catalogue record and pLannotate feature annotations shown in this document.]
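Description:
pMX-CAG-CD90.2-Cd247A_miR is a 6.1 kb gammaretroviral vector built on the pMX backbone that combines RNAi knockdown with a surface marker in mouse cells. It belongs to a retroviral toolbox developed for overexpression and genetic perturbation of primary lymphocytes. In bacteria it replicates from a high-copy ColE1/pUC-type origin and is selected with ampicillin through the β-lactamase gene and its native promoter. A short lacI fragment in the backbone appears to be a non-functional remnant.

The viral portion starts with a Moloney murine leukemia virus 5′ LTR. This is followed by the MMLV packaging signal (with an MESV Ψ fragment), a truncated gag lacking its start codon, and a pol region carrying the splice acceptor; together these allow the genomic RNA to be packaged when viral proteins are supplied in trans. Downstream sits an internal CAG promoter, annotated as the CMV enhancer, the chicken β-actin promoter and a fragment of a hybrid intron. It drives the mouse Thy1 coding sequence, in the CD90.2 (Thy1.2) allelic form. Directly after the Thy1 open reading frame are human miR-30a 5′ and 3′ flanking sequences surrounding an unannotated gap, which presumably holds the hairpin targeting murine Cd247 (TCR zeta chain). With this layout, marker and microRNA-embedded shRNA would come from the same Pol II transcript, so CD90.2 surface staining identifies transduced cells that also express the knockdown hairpin and allows them to be sorted. The 3′ LTR is annotated as ΔU3 fragments, which suggests a self-inactivating design that leaves CAG as the main active promoter after integration. The cloning sites used are not recorded.
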