Features (pLannotate 1.2.2; 17 found; start..end, strand, type, name):
     22..615     +  LTR            LTR: long terminal repeat from Moloney murine leukemia virus
    678..877     +  misc_feature   MMLV Ψ: packaging signal of Moloney murine leukemia virus (MMLV)
    929..1017    +  misc_feature   MESV Ψ (fragment): packaging signal of murine embryonic stem cell virus
   1094..1510    +  CDS            gag (truncated): truncated Moloney murine leukemia virus (MMLV) gag gene lacking the start codon
   1520..1898    +  misc_feature   pol region: Moloney murine leukemia virus (MMLV) pol region containing the splice acceptor site
   1923..2302    +  enhancer       CMV enhancer: human cytomegalovirus immediate early enhancer
   2305..2579    +  promoter       chicken β-actin promoter: No description available
   2593..2712    +  intron         hybrid intron (fragment): hybrid between chicken β-actin (CBA) and minute virus of mice (MMV) introns (Gray et al., 2011)
   2818..3303    +  CDS            Thy1: THY1_MOUSE - Also known as Thy-1. Experimental evidence at protein level: Swiss-Prot protein existence level 1. May play a role in cell-cell or cell-ligand interactions during synaptogenesis and other events in the brain. From Mus musculus (Mouse).
   3342..3435    +  ncRNA          5' miR-30a: sequence upstream of the 71-nt precursor of the human miR-30a microRNA (Zeng et al., 2002) miRNA
   3562..3674    +  ncRNA          3' miR-30a: sequence downstream of the 71-nt precursor of the human miR-30a microRNA (Zeng et al., 2002) miRNA
   3720..3756    +  LTR            3' LTR (ΔU3) (fragment): self-inactivating 3' long terminal repeat (LTR) from Moloney murine leukemia virus
   3755..4049    +  LTR            3' LTR (ΔU3) (fragment): self-inactivating 3' long terminal repeat (LTR) from Moloney murine leukemia virus
   4137..4189    -  CDS            lacI (fragment): lac repressor; lacI; The lac repressor binds to the lac operator to inhibit transcription in E. coli. This inhibition can be relieved by adding lactose or isopropyl-β-D-thiogalactopyranoside (IPTG).
   4372..4960    -  rep_origin     ori: high-copy-number ColE1/pMB1/pBR322/pUC origin of replication
   5124..5984    -  CDS            AmpR: β-lactamase; bla; confers resistance to ampicillin, carbenicillin, and related antibiotics
   5985..6089    -  promoter       AmpR promoter: bla
>Addgene plasmid #163326 | pMX-CAG-CD90.2-Cd247A_miR | addgene full sequence | sequence record 322010 | Addgene NGS Result
CCCGAAAAGTGCCACCTGCATAATGAAAGACCCCACCTGTAGGTTTGGCAAGCTAGCTTAAGTAACGCCA
TTTTGCAAGGCATGGAAAAATACATAACTGAGAATAGAAAAGTTCAGATCAAGGTCAGGAACAGATGGAA
CAGCTGAATATGGGCCAAACAGGATATCTGTGGTAAGCAGTTCCTGCCCCGGCTCAGGGCCAAGAACAGA
TGGAACAGCTGAATATGGGCCAAACAGGATATCTGTGGTAAGCAGTTCCTGCCCCGGCTCAGGGCCAAGA
ACAGATGGTCCCCAGATGCGGTCCAGCCCTCAGCAGTTTCTAGAGAACCATCAGATGTTTCCAGGGTGCC
CCAAGGACCTGAAATGACCCTGTGCCTTATTTGAACTAACCAATCAGTTCGCTTCTCGCTTCTGTTCGCG
CGCTTCTGCTCCCCGAGCTCAATAAAAGAGCCCACAACCCCTCACTCGGCGCGCCAGTCCTCCGATTGAC
TGAGTCGCCCGGGTACCCGTGTATCCAATAAACCCTCTTGCAGTTGCATCCGACTTGTGGTCTCGCTGTT
CCTTGGGAGGGTCTCCTCTGAGTGATTGACTACCCGTCAGCGGGGGTCTTTCATTTGGGGGCTCGTCCGG
GATCGGGAGACCCCTGCCCAGGGACCACCGACCCACCACCGGGAGGTAAGCTGGCCAGCAACTTATCTGT
GTCTGTCCGATTGTCTAGTGTCTATGACTGATTTTATGCGCCTGCGTCGGTACTAGTTAGCTAACTAGCT
CTGTATCTGGCGGACCCGTGGTGGAACTGACGAGTTCGGAACACCCGGCCGCAACCCTGGGAGACGTCCC
AGGGACTTCGGGGGCCGTTTTTGTGGCCCGACCTGAGTCCAAAAATCCCGATCGTTTTGGACTCTTTGGT
GCACCCCCCTAATAGGAGGGATATGTGGTTCTGGTAGGAGACGAGAACCTAAAACAGTTCCCGCCTCCGT
CTGAATTTTTGCTTTCGGTTTGGGACCGAAGCCGCGCCGCGCGTCTTGTCTGCTGCAGCATCGTTCTGTG
TTGTCTCTGTCTGACTGTGTTTCTGTATTTGTCTGAAAATTAGGGCCAGACTGTTACCACTCCCTTAAGT
TTGACCTTAGGTCACTGGAAAGATGTCGAGCGGATCGCTCACAACCAGTCGGTAGATGTCAAGAAGAGAC
GTTGGGTTACCTTCTGCTCTGCAGAATGGCCAACCTTTAACGTCGGATGGCCGCGAGACGGCACCTTTAA
CCGAGACCTCATCACCCAGGTTAAGATCAAGGTCTTTTCACCTGGCCCGCATGGACACCCAGACCAGGTC
CCCTACATCGTGACCTGGGAAGCCTTGGCTTTTGACCCCCCTCCCTGGGTCAAGCCCTTTGTACACCCTA
AGCCTCCGCCTCCTCTTCCTCCATCCGCCCCGTCTCTCCCCCTTGAACCTCCTCGTTCGACCCCGCCTCG
ATCCTCCCTTTATCCAGCCCTCACTCCTTCTCTAGGCGCCCCCATATGGCCATATGAGATCTTATATGGG
GCACCCCCGCCCCTTGTAAACTTCCCTGACCCTGACATGACAAGAGTTACTAACAGCCCCTCTCTCCAAG
CTCACTTACAGGCTCTCTACTTAGTCCAGCACGAAGTCTGGAGACCTCTGGCGGCAGCCTACCAAGAACA
ACTGGACCGACCGGCCGGTGGTACCTCACCCTTACCGAGTCGGCGACACAGTGTGGGTCCGCCGACACCA
GACTAAGAACCTAGAACCTCGCTGGAAAGGACCTTACACAGTCCTGCTGACCACCCCCACCGCCCTCAAA
GTAGACGGCATCGCAGCTTGGATACACGCCGCCCACGTGAAGGCTGCCGACCCCGGGGGTGGACCATCCT
CTAGACTGCCGGATCTAGCTAGTTAATTAATCGACATTGATTATTGACTAGTTATTAATAGTAATCAATT
ACGGGGTCATTAGTTCATAGCCCATATATGGAGTTCCGCGTTACATAACTTACGGTAAATGGCCCGCCTG
GCTGACCGCCCAACGACCCCCGCCCATTGACGTCAATAATGACGTATGTTCCCATAGTAACGCCAATAGG
GACTTTCCATTGACGTCAATGGGTGGACTATTTACGGTAAACTGCCCACTTGGCAGTACATCAAGTGTAT
CATATGCCAAGTACGCCCCCTATTGACGTCAATGACGGTAAATGGCCCGCCTGGCATTATGCCCAGTACA
TGACCTTATGGGACTTTCCTACTTGGCAGTACATCTACGTATTAGTCATCGCTATTACCATGGGTCGAGG
TGAGCCCCACGTTCTGCTTCACTCTCCCCATCTCCCCCCCCTCCCCACCCCCAATTTTGTATTTATTTAT
TTTTTAATTATTTTGTGCAGCGATGGGGGCGGGGGGGGGGGGGCGCGCGCCAGGCGGGGCGGGGCGGGGC
GAGGGGCGGGGCGGGGCGAGGCGGAGAGGTGCGGCGGCAGCCAATCAGAGCGGCGCGCTCCGAAAGTTTC
CTTTTATGGCGAGGCGGCGGCGGCGGCGGCCCTATAAAAAGCGAAGCGCGCGGCGGGCGGGAGTCGCTGC
GTTGCCTTCGCCCCGTGCCCCGCTCCGCGCCGCCTCGCGCCGCCCGCCCCGGCTCTGACTGACCGCGTTA
CTCCCACAGGTGAGCGGGCGGGACGGCCCTTCTCCTCCGGGCTGTAATTAGCGCTTGGTTTAATGACGGC
TCGTTTCTTTTCTGTGGCTGCGTGAAAGCCTTAAAGGGCTCCGGGAGGGGGATCCGGTCGTGCGGCCGCA
CGGAAACGCGTGCCACCATGAACCCCGCCATCTCTGTGGCCCTGCTGCTGTCTGTGCTGCAGGTGTCCAG
AGGCCAGAAAGTGACCAGCCTGACCGCCTGCCTCGTGAACCAGAACCTGAGACTGGACTGCAGACACGAG
AACAACACCAAGGACAACAGCATCCAGCACGAGTTCTCCCTGACCCGCGAGAAGAGAAAACACGTGCTGA
GCGGCACCCTGGGCATCCCCGAGCACACCTACAGATCCAGAGTGACCCTGAGCAACCAGCCCTACATCAA
GGTGCTGACCCTGGCCAACTTCACCACAAAGGACGAGGGCGACTACTTCTGCGAACTGCAGGTGTCAGGC
GCCAACCCCATGAGCAGCAACAAGAGCATCAGCGTGTACAGAGACAAGCTCGTGAAGTGCGGCGGCATCA
GCCTGCTGGTGCAGAACACCTCTTGGATGCTGTTGCTGCTGCTGAGCCTGAGCCTGCTGCAGGCCCTGGA
CTTCATCTCTCTGTAGGCATGCCGCGACCCTGCAGGTTTCTGAAGCTTTGTTTGAATGAGGCTTCAGTAC
TTTACAGAATCGTTGCCTGCACATCTTGGAAACACTTGCTGGGATTACTTCTTCAGGTTAACCCAACAGA
AGGCTCGAGAAGGTATATTGCTGTTGACAGTGAGCGCCCTCTTCATCTACGGAGTCATTAGTGAAGCCAC
AGATGTAATGACTCCGTAGATGAAGAGGATGCCTACTGCCTCGGACTTCAAGGGGCTAGAATTCAAGGGG
CTACTTTAGGAGCAATTATCTTGTTTACTAAAACTGAATACCTTGCTATCTCTTTGATACATTTTTACAA
AGCTGAATTAAAATGGTATAAATTAAATCACTTTATCGATAAAATAAAAGATTTTATTTAGTCTCCAGAA
AAAGGGGGGAATGAAAGACCCCACCTGTAGGTTTGGCAAGCTAGCTAGAGAACCATCAGATGTTTCCAGG
GTGCCCCAAGGACCTGAAATGACCCTGTGCCTTATTTGAACTAACCAATCAGTTCGCTTCTCGCTTCTGT
TCGCGCGCTTCTGCTCCCCGAGCTCAATAAAAGAGCCCACAACCCCTCACTCGGCGCGCCAGTCCTCCGA
TAGACTGCGTCGCCCGGGTACCCGTGTATCCAATAAACCCTCTTGCAGTTGCATCCGACTTGTGGTCTCG
CTGTTCCTTGGGAGGGTCTCCTCTGAGTGATTGACTACCCGTCAGCGGGGGTCTTTCATGGGTAACAGTT
TCTTGAAGTGTCGAGCAGCATGTATCAAAATTAATTTGGTTTTTTTTCTTAAGTATTTACATTAAATGGC
CATAGTTGCATTAATGAATCGGCCAACGCGCGGGGAGAGGCGGTTTGCGTATTGGGCGCTCTTCCGCTTC
CTCGCTCACTGACTCGCTGCGCTCGGTCGTTCGGCTGCGGCGAGCGGTATCAGCTCACTCAAAGGCGGTA
ATACGGTTATCCACAGAATCAGGGGATAACGCAGGAAAGAACATGTGAGCAAAAGGCCAGCAAAAGGCCA
GGAACCGTAAAAAGGCCGCGTTGCTGGCGTTTTTCCATAGGCTCCGCCCCCCTGACGAGCATCACAAAAA
TCGACGCTCAAGTCAGAGGTGGCGAAACCCGACAGGACTATAAAGATACCAGGCGTTTCCCCCTGGAAGC
TCCCTCGTGCGCTCTCCTGTTCCGACCCTGCCGCTTACCGGATACCTGTCCGCCTTTCTCCCTTCGGGAA
GCGTGGCGCTTTCTCATAGCTCACGCTGTAGGTATCTCAGTTCGGTGTAGGTCGTTCGCTCCAAGCTGGG
CTGTGTGCACGAACCCCCCGTTCAGCCCGACCGCTGCGCCTTATCCGGTAACTATCGTCTTGAGTCCAAC
CCGGTAAGACACGACTTATCGCCACTGGCAGCAGCCACTGGTAACAGGATTAGCAGAGCGAGGTATGTAG
GCGGTGCTACAGAGTTCTTGAAGTGGTGGCCTAACTACGGCTACACTAGAAGAACAGTATTTGGTATCTG
CGCTCTGCTGAAGCCAGTTACCTTCGGAAAAAGAGTTGGTAGCTCTTGATCCGGCAAACAAACCACCGCT
GGTAGCGGTGGTTTTTTTGTTTGCAAGCAGCAGATTACGCGCAGAAAAAAAGGATCTCAAGAAGATCCTT
TGATCTTTTCTACGGGGTCTGACGCTCAGTGGAACGAAAACTCACGTTAAGGGATTTTGGTCATGAGATT
ATCAAAAAGGATCTTCACCTAGATCCTTTTGCGGCCGGCCGCAAATCAATCTAAAGTATATATGAGTAAA
CTTGGTCTGACAGTTACCAATGCTTAATCAGTGAGGCACCTATCTCAGCGATCTGTCTATTTCGTTCATC
CATAGTTGCCTGACTCCCCGTCGTGTAGATAACTACGATACGGGAGGGCTTACCATCTGGCCCCAGTGCT
GCAATGATACCGCGAGACCCACGCTCACCGGCTCCAGATTTATCAGCAATAAACCAGCCAGCCGGAAGGG
CCGAGCGCAGAAGTGGTCCTGCAACTTTATCCGCCTCCATCCAGTCTATTAATTGTTGCCGGGAAGCTAG
AGTAAGTAGTTCGCCAGTTAATAGTTTGCGCAACGTTGTTGCCATTGCTACAGGCATCGTGGTGTCACGC
TCGTCGTTTGGTATGGCTTCATTCAGCTCCGGTTCCCAACGATCAAGGCGAGTTACATGATCCCCCATGT
TGTGCAAAAAAGCGGTTAGCTCCTTCGGTCCTCCGATCGTTGTCAGAAGTAAGTTGGCCGCAGTGTTATC
ACTCATGGTTATGGCAGCACTGCATAATTCTCTTACTGTCATGCCATCCGTAAGATGCTTTTCTGTGACT
GGTGAGTACTCAACCAAGTCATTCTGAGAATAGTGTATGCGGCGACCGAGTTGCTCTTGCCCGGCGTCAA
TACGGGATAATACCGCGCCACATAGCAGAACTTTAAAAGTGCTCATCATTGGAAAACGTTCTTCGGGGCG
AAAACTCTCAAGGATCTTACCGCTGTTGAGATCCAGTTCGATGTAACCCACTCGTGCACCCAACTGATCT
TCAGCATCTTTTACTTTCACCAGCGTTTCTGGGTGAGCAAAAACAGGAAGGCAAAATGCCGCAAAAAAGG
GAATAAGGGCGACACGGAAATGTTGAATACTCATACTCTTCCTTTTTCAATATTATTGAAGCATTTATCA
GGGTTATTGTCTCATGAGCGGATACATATTTGAATGTATTTAGAAAAATAAACAAATAGGGGTTCCGCGC
ACATTTC
